Addgene plasmid #189725: pPpT4- HTA1prom-TIR1-FLAG
Purpose: Enables expression of OsTIR1 from the HTA1 promoter, used to implement the AID system in Komagataella phaffii (original name pLLpLL001)
Depositing lab: Anita Emmerstorfer-Augustin. Depositing organization: Technische Universitaet Graz. Publication: Applying the auxin-based degron system for the inducible, reversible and complete protein degradation in Komagataella phaffii. Lehmayer L, Bernauer L, Emmerstorfer-Augustin A. iScience. 2022 Aug 6;25(9):104888. doi: 10.1016/j.isci.2022.104888. eCollection 2022 Sep 16. PubMed 36043049.
Backbone
  Vector backbone: pPpT4
  Backbone manufacturer: Näätsaari et al., 2012
  Vector type: Yeast Expression
  Selectable markers: Zeocin
Growth in bacteria
  Bacterial resistance: Bleocin (Zeocin), 50 μg/mL
  Growth temperature: 37°C
  Growth strain: DH5alpha
  Copy number: High Copy
Gene/Insert
  Gene/Insert name: OsTIR1
  Promoter: HTA1
  Tag / fusion protein: FLAG (C terminal on insert)
  Cloning method: Gibson Cloning
  Sequencing primers: 5′ ctttgtctcaggagatccgc
Terms and licenses: Academic/Nonprofit Terms; Industry Terms: Not Available to Industry
How to cite: pPpT4- HTA1prom-TIR1-FLAG was a gift from Anita Emmerstorfer-Augustin (Addgene plasmid # 189725 ; http://n2t.net/addgene:189725 ; RRID:Addgene_189725)
