[The description below was written by a language model from this plasmid's Addgene catalogue record and pLannotate feature annotations shown in this document.]
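Description:
pPpT4-HTA1prom-TIR1-FLAG is a yeast expression plasmid built on the pPpT4 backbone for use in Komagataella phaffii (formerly Pichia pastoris). It is maintained in E. coli as a high-copy plasmid through a ColE1/pUC-type origin. A single marker serves both hosts: the Streptoalloteichus hindustanus ble gene, which encodes a bleomycin-binding protein conferring Zeocin resistance. The annotation places a short lac UV5-like bacterial promoter fragment just upstream of ble, consistent with bacterial expression of the marker. The yeast promoter driving ble is not annotated. A short hit to S. cerevisiae NHA1 between the marker and the origin is a fragmentary match of unclear significance, and the record does not explain it. No yeast replication origin is annotated, and the record does not state how the plasmid is maintained or integrated in the yeast host.

The payload is the rice (Oryza sativa) F-box protein TIR1, inserted by Gibson cloning with a C-terminal FLAG tag for immunodetection and followed by the AOX1 transcription terminator. According to the catalogue entry, expression is driven by the HTA1 promoter. This promoter is not detected by the automated annotation but presumably lies in the unannotated region upstream of the coding sequence. OsTIR1 is the auxin receptor component of the auxin-inducible degron (AID) system. In the presence of auxin it joins the host SCF ubiquitin ligase and recruits proteins carrying an AID degron tag, leading to their ubiquitination and proteasomal degradation. The plasmid therefore supplies the TIR1 component needed to establish inducible, reversible depletion of degron-tagged target proteins in K. phaffii.
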