Features (pLannotate 1.2.2; 6 found; start..end, strand, type, name):
   1688..3412    +  CDS            TIR1B_ORYSJ: Experimental evidence at transcript level: Swiss-Prot protein existence level 2. From Oryza sativa subsp. japonica (Rice).
   3448..3694    +  terminator     AOX1 terminator: Pichia pastoris AOX1; transcription terminator for AOX1
   4280..4304    +  promoter       lac UV5 promoter (fragment): E. coli lac promoter with an "up" mutation
   4332..4703    +  CDS            ble: BLE_STRHI - Experimental evidence at protein level: Swiss-Prot protein existence level 1. Binding protein with a strong affinity to the bleomycin family of antibiotics. From Streptoalloteichus hindustanus.
   4959..5177    +  CDS            NHA1 (fragment): NAH1_YEAST - Experimental evidence at protein level: Swiss-Prot protein existence level 1. Sodium export from cell, takes up external protons in exchange for internal sodium ions. From Saccharomyces cerevisiae (strain ATCC 204508 / S288c) (Baker's yeast).
   5230..5818    +  rep_origin     ori: high-copy-number ColE1/pMB1/pBR322/pUC origin of replication
>Addgene plasmid #189725 | pPpT4- HTA1prom-TIR1-FLAG | addgene full sequence | sequence record 371922 | Addgene NGS Result
TGGCCTTTTGCTCACATGTATTTAAATTGCCAGTGTATGTGCACTTATAGAGGATGTACAAATGGTCAGA
GTTTCCCCAAAGAGCAGATGGAAAAGCAATTAGATTTTCGTTACTGAATCAGGCATTCAAAAAGAAACAA
TAAGTCGCAACAATGATGTTAATCTCGAATATTGAAGTAAATGCTTCCAGCAATAATGTGACAGTTGCTC
GAATCTAGAACGGTATTAACAGAATAGACCGAGACTCTCCTATTTCAGCGTCCTAAACTCTATCTTGGGA
CCAAGGAAGAAAGCTACGCACTTAAGAATAGGACCATGCATACCAAAACAATAGACCTGACCTGATACGC
TATGCACTGCAAATCGAAGAAAAAAGCAATTCATTCGGAACAAAACGTCAGAGCGGGTTTTCTAATAGAA
TTTGCGTAATATATAAACCTAAATACCATAATTGAGGTGTTTCTTTTCTCTGATAAAAGTACAACGAAGT
GCTCTTGTCATACCGCAACAAAGATGTTGAACACTTCGTATCAGTTTCCCAAAGATGTTGCAAGATACGA
CGTGGCAGATGCTGTCAATGAGCAACTTCAAGCTACCTTTTTGAATTCAAAGGTTCAACATGAGCCCGGT
TCAAGATATCAACACCAAGAGGGAATCAACTCATCACCAGAGAGAAAAAATTCAGTCTTTTCATCTGCTG
ATATATCTACCACATCGTCACCTACTTCTCCGAAGTCTAAAGCCAATTCTCAATTTGCTAGAGACTCTGT
CGACAGTTCTATCTACCCGAGGAAACCGATACATAGGAGATCTAATACAGAGGTATCATCCAATGATTCC
GAAAAAGATTTCAGTTTGGACTCCCTTTTTAAAGCACAGTATCGGGATACAAAGCTGAAACCCTCCCCAT
TTCAAGCTTCTAGTGGTAGGAATTCTGTACCGGTTTACAGAAGGACGACTCTTGATGCGCCAACCACAGT
GACAATAGACATAGAGGAAATGACAAAAGGATTATGCGAGGATGCTGCTGGAGACGATTCAAAGTTTAGT
TTAGAAAGGTCCTCCATTTATGCTGATAGAATACTAGATACCCGTGAACTTTGTCTCAGGAGATCCGCAT
CAGACGAAGGATGTTCCGACCTGCAAATAATCGAAGAAGAGACCCCTAGGCCGTACGACAGTCAGTTAGT
AGATATTTATACCATTCTGCGAGAAGGTCCCCTGCAGGGAGGACTCTCGTTTCCTATGATACCTTATGGA
ATGGGACAGTACGCGCTAATTTGTCTCGTTCTGGATAGACTGCTCTGTTTTTCGTTACATACGAGTGGGA
AGTGCGAACTTTTGTACCAGAGTGCGAAAAAAGTGGTGGCAATCCTGACGTTTGTACCAAGCGCGACGGC
ACATTATTGGTCAGTTTGTGCATTTTAGTTTTTCTTGAAAACATCTCGAAACATAACAACTAGGACACCA
ATTCTACAGTGAAAACCATTCAGTGGAATGTGAACCCACATAAATCTTGCAGCAATAATACAACAATTTA
TGGCTCCTGCATTCTGATTGGCTGAGCGTTTATTGCCATCGTGACTGTCCAATTTAGGACACACCCTTTC
CTCAGAATATATAAACTGGTGATAATTCCTTCGTTCTGAGTTCCATCTCATACTCAAACTATATTAAAAC
TACAACAATGACTTATTTTCCTGAAGAAGTTGTAGAACACATATTTTCCTTTTTACCTGCTCAAAGAGAT
AGAAACACCGTCTCCTTGGTCTGTAAGGTTTGGTACGAAATCGAAAGATTGTCTAGAAGAGGTGTTTTTG
TTGGTAATTGTTACGCAGTTAGAGCTGGTAGAGTTGCTGCAAGATTCCCAAACGTTAGAGCATTGACTGT
TAAAGGTAAACCTCATTTTGCTGATTTCAATTTGGTTCCACCTGATTGGGGTGGTTATGCTGGTCCATGG
ATTGAAGCTGCAGCTAGAGGTTGTCACGGTTTGGAAGAATTGAGAATGAAGAGAATGGTTGTTTCTGATG
AATCATTGGAATTGTTAGCAAGATCTTTTCCTAGATTCAGAGCTTTGGTTTTGATCTCATGTGAAGGTTT
TTCCACCGATGGTTTAGCAGCTGTTGCTTCACATTGTAAGTTGTTGAGAGAATTGGATTTGCAAGAAAAC
GAAGTTGAAGATAGAGGTCCAAGATGGTTATCTTGTTTTCCTGATTCCTGTACAAGTTTGGTTTCTTTGA
ACTTCGCATGTATCAAGGGTGAAGTTAACGCTGGTAGTTTGGAAAGATTAGTTTCTAGATCACCAAATTT
GAGATCTTTGAGATTGAACAGATCCGTTAGTGTTGATACCTTGGCAAAGATCTTGTTGAGAACTCCTAAT
TTGGAAGATTTGGGTACTGGTAACTTGACAGATGATTTCCAAACAGAATCATACTTCAAGTTGACCTCCG
CTTTGGAAAAGTGTAAGATGTTGAGATCTTTGTCAGGTTTTTGGGATGCAAGTCCAGTTTGTTTGTCTTT
TATATATCCTTTGTGTGCTCAATTGACTGGTTTGAATTTGTCTTACGCACCAACTTTGGATGCTAGTGAT
TTGACAAAGATGATCTCTAGATGTGTTAAGTTGCAAAGATTGTGGGTTTTGGATTGTATCTCAGATAAAG
GTTTGCAAGTTGTTGCTTCTTCTTGTAAGGATTTGCAAGAATTGAGAGTTTTTCCAAGTGATTTCTATGT
TGCAGGTTACTCTGCTGTTACAGAAGAAGGTTTAGTTGCAGTTTCATTGGGTTGTCCTAAGTTGAACTCC
TTGTTGTACTTCTGTCATCAAATGACCAACGCAGCTTTGGTTACTGTTGCTAAAAATTGTCCAAACTTCA
CTAGATTCAGATTGTGTATCTTGGAACCAGGTAAACCTGATGTTGTTACATCACAACCTTTAGATGAAGG
TTTTGGTGCAATCGTTAGAGAGTGTAAGGGTTTGCAAAGATTGTCCATCAGTGGTTTGTTGACAGATAAG
GTTTTTATGTACATCGGTAAATACGCTAAGCAATTGGAAATGTTGTCAATCGCATTCGCTGGTGACTCCG
ATAAGGGTATGATGCATGTTATGAACGGTTGTAAGAACTTAAGAAAGTTGGAAATCAGAGATTCTCCATT
TGGTGACGCAGCTTTGTTGGGTAATTTCGCAAGATATGAAACAATGAGATCTTTGTGGATGTCCAGTTGT
AACGTTACCTTGAAAGGTTGTCAAGTTTTAGCTTCAAAGATGCCAATGTTGAACGTTGAAGTTATTAACG
AAAGAGATGGTTCCAATGAAATGGAAGAAAACCATGGTGACTTGCCTAAAGTTGAAAAGTTATACGTCTA
CAGAACAACCGCAGGTGCCAGAGATGATGCTCCTAACTTCGTCAAGATTTTAGATTATAAAGATGACGAT
GACAAGTGAGCGGCCGCTCAAGAGGATGTCAGAATGCCATTTGCCTGAGAGATGCAGGCTTCATTTTTGA
TACTTTTTTATTTGTAACCTATATAGTATAGGATTTTTTTTGTCATTTTGTTTCTTCTCGTACGAGCTTG
CTCCTGATCAGCCTATCTCGCAGCAGATGAATATCTTGTGGTAGGGGTTTGGGAAAATCATTCGAGTTTG
ATGTTTTTCTTGGTATTTCCCACTCCTCTTCAGAGTACAGAAGATTAAGTGAGACCTTCGTTTGTGCGGA
TCCTTCAGTAATGTCTTGTTTCTTTTGTTGCAGTGGTGAGCCATTTTGACTTCGTGAAAGTTTCTTTAGA
ATAGTTGTTTCCAGAGGCCAAACATTCCACCCGTAGTAAAGTGCAAGCGTAGGAAGACCAAGACTGGCAT
AAATCAGGTATAAGTGTCGAGCACTGGCAGGTGATCTTCTGAAAGTTTCTACTAGCAGATAAGATCCAGT
AGTCATGCATATGGCAACAATGTACCGTGTGGATCTAAGAACGCGTCCTACTAACCTTCGCATTCGTTGG
TCCAGTTTGTTGTTATCGATCAACGTGACAAGGTTGTCGATTCCGCGTAAGCATGCATACCCAAGGACGC
CTGTTGCAATTCCAAGTGAGCCAGTTCCAACAATCTTTGTAATATTAGAGCACTTCATTGTGTTGCGCTT
GAAAGTAAAATGCGAACAAATTAAGAGATAATCTCGAAACCGCGACTTCAAACGCCAATATGATGTGCGG
CACACAATAAGCGTTCATATCCGCTGGGTGACTTTCTCGCTTTAAAAAATTATCCGAAAAAATTTTCTAG
AGTGTTGTTACTTTATACTTCCGGCTCGTATAATACGACAAGGTGTAAGGAGGACTAAACCATGGCTAAA
CTCACCTCTGCTGTTCCAGTCCTGACTGCTCGTGATGTTGCTGGTGCTGTTGAGTTCTGGACTGATAGAC
TCGGTTTCTCCCGTGACTTCGTAGAGGACGACTTTGCCGGTGTTGTACGTGACGACGTTACCCTGTTCAT
CTCCGCAGTTCAGGACCAGGTTGTGCCAGACAACACTCTGGCATGGGTATGGGTTCGTGGTCTGGACGAA
CTGTACGCTGAGTGGTCTGAGGTCGTGTCTACCAACTTCCGTGATGCATCTGGTCCAGCTATGACCGAGA
TCGGTGAACAGCCCTGGGGTCGTGAGTTTGCACTGCGTGATCCAGCTGGTAACTGCGTGCATTTCGTCGC
AGAAGAGCAGGACTAACAATTGACACCTTACGATTATTTAGAGAGTATTTATTAGTTTTATTGTATGTAT
ACGGATGTTTTATTATCTATTTATGCCCTTATATTCTGTAACTATCCAAAAGTCCTATCTTATCAAGCCA
GCAATCTATGTCCGCGAACGTCAACTAAAAATAAGCTTTTTATGCTCTTCTCTCTTTTTTTCCCTTCGGT
ATAATTATACCTTGCATCCACAGATTCTCCTGCCAAATTTTGCATAATCCTTTACAACATGGCTATATGG
GAGCACTTAGCGCCCTCCAAAACCCATATTGCCTACGCATGTATAGGTGTTTTTTCCACAATATTTTCTC
TGTGCTCTCTTTTTATTAAAGAGAAGCTCTATATCGGAGAAGCTTCTGTGGCCGTTATATTCGGCCTTAT
CGTGGGACCACATTGCCTGAATTGGTTTGCCCCGGAAGATTGGGGAAACTTGGATCTGATTACCTTAGCT
GCAGGTACCACTGAGCGTCAGACCCCGTAGAAAAGATCAAAGGATCTTCTTGAGATCCTTTTTTTCTGCG
CGTAATCTGCTGCTTGCAAACAAAAAAACCACCGCTACCAGCGGTGGTTTGTTTGCCGGATCAAGAGCTA
CCAACTCTTTTTCCGAAGGTAACTGGCTTCAGCAGAGCGCAGATACCAAATACTGTTCTTCTAGTGTAGC
CGTAGTTAGGCCACCACTTCAAGAACTCTGTAGCACCGCCTACATACCTCGCTCTGCTAATCCTGTTACC
AGTGGCTGCTGCCAGTGGCGATAAGTCGTGTCTTACCGGGTTGGACTCAAGACGATAGTTACCGGATAAG
GCGCAGCGGTCGGGCTGAACGGGGGGTTCGTGCACACAGCCCAGCTTGGAGCGAACGACCTACACCGAAC
TGAGATACCTACAGCGTGAGCTATGAGAAAGCGCCACGCTTCCCGAAGGGAGAAAGGCGGACAGGTATCC
GGTAAGCGGCAGGGTCGGAACAGGAGAGCGCACGAGGGAGCTTCCAGGGGGAAACGCCTGGTATCTTTAT
AGTCCTGTCGGGTTTCGCCACCTCTGACTTGAGCGTCGATTTTTGTGATGCTCGTCAGGGGGGCGGAGCC
TATGGAAAAACGCCAGCAACGCGGCCTTTTTACGGTTCCTGGCCTTTTGC
